>Addgene plasmid #146280 | pCRII-TOPO-DrSmg7_F | depositor full sequence | sequence record 288725 | Full Sequence
AGCGCCCAATACGCAAACCGCCTCTCCCCGCGCGTTGGCCGATTCATTAATGCAGCTGGCACGACAGGTT
TCCCGACTGGAAAGCGGGCAGTGAGCGCAACGCAATTAATGTGAGTTAGCTCACTCATTAGGCACCCCAG
GCTTTACACTTTATGCTTCCGGCTCGTATGTTGTGTGGAATTGTGAGCGGATAACAATTTCACACAGGAA
ACAGCTATGACCATGATTACGCCAAGCTATTTAGGTGACACTATAGAATACTCAAGCTATGCATCAAGCT
TGGTACCGAGCTCGGATCCACTAGTAACGGCCGCCAGTGTGCTGGAATTCGCCCTTTCGAGGAAGAAGGG
AGGACTGACCAATCACATCAGCTCCACTGTCAAGCCGAGACTGATTTGGCAATTCATATGGAGGGCCTCT
GGGCATGTTCTCCTGGTCAGAGCAAAAGACTCCAGGCTGACGTTTGCCCATTCGGTCCGCCATTGTGCTC
CTTCCCTCTCCTGCCATGTGGTAAGGGGGGTCCCAGTAGAAATCCTGCACTTTGACCTCTGGAAACTTCA
TCTTCTTATCCATGCTGGGCTGTTGGGGCTGCATGCTCATAGGGTGTTCAAAAAACTTCATTGGGTCCTG
GGTGGGCATGAAGAAAGGCTGTTTGGCTGGCATCTGCATGGGCATTTTCTGCATGCCGGGCTGATTTTGG
TGCTGGTTCCACATTTGGCCAGGCTGCTCAGGCACCTGCATGTAAGACTGCTGCATGCTGTGATGATGAG
GAGGGCTTTTCCCAAGCTGAGAGCTCTGCTTGGTGGGTGACTGCTGCTGCTGCTGCTGCTGCTGTTGTTG
TTGCTGCTGCTGCTGTAGTTGGAGGGCGAATTCTGCAGATATCCATCACACTGGCGGCCGCTCGAGCATG
CATCTAGAGGGCCCAATTCGCCCTATAGTGAGTCGTATTACAATTCACTGGCCGTCGTTTTACAACGTCG
TGACTGGGAAAACCCTGGCGTTACCCAACTTAATCGCCTTGCAGCACATCCCCCTTTCGCCAGCTGGCGT
AATAGCGAAGAGGCCCGCACCGATCGCCCTTCCCAACAGTTGCGCAGCCTGAATGGCGAATGG
[124 nt withheld, positions 1114-1237]
C
[91 nt withheld, positions 1239-1329]
A
[49 nt withheld, positions 1331-1379]
CCTTTGACGTTGGAGTCCACGTTCTTT
[37 nt withheld, positions 1407-1443]
ACCCTATCTCGGTCTATTCTTTTGATTTATAAGGGATTTTGCCGATTTCGGCCTATTGGTTAAAAAATGA
GCTGATTTAACAAAAATTTAACGCGAATTTTAACAAAATTCAGGGCGCAAGGGCTGCTAAAGGAAGCGGA
ACACGTAGAAAGCCAGTCCGCAGAAACGGTGCTGACCCCGGATGAATGTCAGCTACTGGGCTATCTGGAC
AAGGGAAAACGCAAGCGCAAAGAGAAAGCAGGTAGCTTGCAGTGGGCTTACATGGCGATAGCTAGACTGG
GCGGTTTTATGGACAGCAAGCGAACCGGAATTGCCAGCTGGGGCGCCCTCTGGTAAGGTTGGGAAGCCCT
GCAAAGTAAACTGGATGGCTTTCTTGCCGCCAAGGATCTGATGGCGCAGGGGATCAAGATCTGATCAAGA
GACAGGATGAGGATCGTTTCGCATGATTGAACAAGATGGATTGCACGCAGGTTCTCCGGCCGCTTGGGTG
GAGAGGCTATTCGGCTATGACTGGGCACAACAGACAATCGGCTGCTCTGATGCCGCCGTGTTCCGGCTGT
CAGCGCAGGGGCGCCCGGTTCTTTTTGTCAAGACCGACCTGTCCGGTGCCCTGAATGAACTGCAGGACGA
GGCAGCGCGGCTATCGTGGCTGGCCACGACGGGCGTTCCTTGCGCAGCTGTGCTCGACGTTGTCACTGAA
GCGGGAAGGGACTGGCTGCTATTGGGCGAAGTGCCGGGGCAGGATCTCCTGTCATCCCACCTTGCTCCTG
CCGAGAAAGTATCCATCATGGCTGATGCAATGCGGCGGCTGCATACGCTTGATCCGGCTACCTGCCCATT
CGACCACCAAGCGAAACATCGCATCGAGCGAGCACGTACTCGGATGGAAGCCGGTCTTGTCGATCAGGAT
GATCTGGACGAAGAGCATCAGGGGCTCGCGCCAGCCGAACTGTTCGCCAGGCTCAAGGCGCGCATGCCCG
ACGGCGAGGATCTCGTCGTGACCCATGGCGATGCCTGCTTGCCGAATATCATGGTGGAAAATGGCCGCTT
TTCTGGATTCATCGACTGTGGCCGGCTGGGTGTGGCGGACCGCTATCAGGACATAGCGTTGGCTACCCGT
GATATTGCTGAAGAGCTTGGCGGCGAATGGGCTGACCGCTTCCTCGTGCTTTACGGTATCGCCGCTCCCG
ATTCGCAGCGCATCGCCTTCTATCGCCTTCTTGACGAGTTCTTCTGAATTGAAAAAGGAAGAGTATGAGT
ATTCAACATTTCCGTGTCGCCCTTATTCCCTTTTTTGCGGCATTTTGCCTTCCTGTTTTTGCTCACCCAG
AAACGCTGGTGAAAGTAAAAGATGCTGAAGATCAGTTGGGTGCACGAGTGGGTTACATCGAACTGGATCT
CAACAGCGGTAAGATCCTTGAGAGTTTTCGCCCCGAAGAACGTTTTCCAATGATGAGCACTTTTAAAGTT
CTGCTATGTGGCGCGGTATTATCCCGTATTGACGCCGGGCAAGAGCAACTCGGTCGCCGCATACACTATT
CTCAGAATGACTTGGTTGAGTACTCACCAGTCACAGAAAAGCATCTTACGGATGGCATGACAGTAAGAGA
ATTATGCAGTGCTGCCATAACCATGAGTGATAACACTGCGGCCAACTTACTTCTGACAACGATCGGAGGA
CCGAAGGAGCTAACCGCTTTTTTGCACAACATGGGGGATCATGTAACTCGCCTTGATCGTTGGGAACCGG
AGCTGAATGAAGCCATACCAAACGACGAGCGTGACACCACGATGCCTGTAGCAATGGCAACAACGTTGCG
CAAACTATTAACTGGCGAACTACTTACTCTAGCTTCCCGGCAACAATTAATAGACTGGATGGAGGCGGAT
AAAGTTGCAGGACCACTTCTGCGCTCGGCCCTTCCGGCTGGCTGGTTTATTGCTGATAAATCTGGAGCCG
GTGAGCGTGGGTCTCGCGGTATCATTGCAGCACTGGGGCCAGATGGTAAGCCCTCCCGTATCGTAGTTAT
CTACACGACGGGGAGTCAGGCAACTATGGATGAACGAAATAGACAGATCGCTGAGATAGGTGCCTCACTG
ATTAAGCATTGGTAACTGTCAGACCAAGTTTACTCATATATACTTTAGATTGATTTAAAACTTCATTTTT
AATTTAAAAGGATCTAGGTGAAGATCCTTTTTGATAATCTCATGACCAAAATCCCTTAACGTGAGTTTTC
GTTCCACTGAGCGTCAGACCCCGTAGAAAAGATCAAAGGATCTTCTTGAGATCCTTTTTTTCTGCGCGTA
ATCTGCTGCTTGCAAACAAAAAAACCACCGCTACCAGCGGTGGTTTGTTTGCCGGATCAAGAGCTACCAA
CTCTTTTTCCGAAGGTAACTGGCTTCAGCAGAGCGCAGATACCAAATACTGTTCTTCTAGTGTAGCCGTA
GTTAGGCCACCACTTCAAGAACTCTGTAGCACCGCCTACATACCTCGCTCTGCTAATCCTGTTACCAGTG
GCTGCTGCCAGTGGCGATAAGTCGTGTCTTACCGGGTTGGACTCAAGACGATAGTTACCGGATAAGGCGC
AGCGGTCGGGCTGAACGGGGGGTTCGTGCACACAGCCCAGCTTGGAGCGAACGACCTACACCGAACTGAG
ATACCTACAGCGTGAGCTATGAGAAAGCGCCACGCTTCCCGAAGGGAGAAAGGCGGACAGGTATCCGGTA
AGCGGCAGGGTCGGAACAGGAGAGCGCACGAGGGAGCTTCCAGGGGGAAACGCCTGGTATCTTTATAGTC
CTGTCGGGTTTCGCCACCTCTGACTTGAGCGTCGATTTTTGTGATGCTCGTCAGGGGGGCGGAGCCTATG
GAAAAACGCCAGCAACGCGGCCTTTTTACGGTTCCTGGCCTTTTGCTGGCCTTTTGCTCACATGTTCTTT
CCTGCGTTATCCCCTGATTCTGTGGATAACCGTATTACCGCCTTTGAGTGAGCTGATACCGCTCGCCGCA
GCCGAACGACCGAGCGCAGCGAGTCAGTGAGCGAGGAAGCGGAAG
Features (pLannotate 1.2.2; 13 found; start..end, strand, type, name):
      2..94      +  CDS            lacI (fragment): lac repressor; lacI; The lac repressor binds to the lac operator to inhibit transcription in E. coli. This inhibition can be relieved by adding lactose or isopropyl-β-D-thiogalactopyranoside (IPTG).
    107..128     +  protein_bind   CAP binding site: CAP binding activates transcription in the presence of cAMP. E. coli catabolite activator protein
    143..173     +  promoter       lac promoter: promoter for the E. coli lac operon
    181..197     +  protein_bind   lac operator: The lac repressor binds to the lac operator to inhibit transcription in E. coli. This inhibition can be relieved by adding lactose or isopropyl-β-D-thiogalactopyranoside (IPTG). lac repressor encoded by lacI
    239..257     +  promoter       SP6 promoter: promoter for bacteriophage SP6 RNA polymerase
    932..950     -  promoter       T7 promoter: promoter for bacteriophage T7 RNA polymerase
    953..1110    +  CDS            lacZα (fragment): LacZα fragment of β-galactosidase; lacZ fragment
   1114..1542    +  rep_origin     f1 ori (sequence partly withheld): f1 bacteriophage origin of replication; arrow indicates direction of (+) strand synthesis
   1555..1854    +  CDS            tnpA (fragment): TN5P_ECOLX - Also known as tnp. Experimental evidence at protein level: Swiss-Prot protein existence level 1. Mediates transposition of transposon Tn5 by a 'cut and paste' mechanism. First, the monomeric transposase binds the 19 bp inverted DNA repeats flanking the transposon. Then, dimerization of the DNA- bound transposase creates a synaptic DNA complex. After nicking of the first DNA strand, excision of the transposon proceeds through a series of intermediates. The transposase then mediates the insertion of the transposon at a new site by strand transfer. The activity of the wild- type tran
   1886..2677    +  CDS            neo: KKA2_KLEPN - Also known as kan, nptII. Experimental evidence at protein level: Swiss-Prot protein existence level 1. Resistance to kanamycin, neomycin, paromomycin, ribostamycin, butirosin and gentamicin B. From Klebsiella pneumoniae.
   2681..2697    +  promoter       AmpR promoter (fragment): bla
   2698..3558    +  CDS            AmpR: β-lactamase; bla; confers resistance to ampicillin, carbenicillin, and related antibiotics
   3729..4317    +  rep_origin     ori: high-copy-number ColE1/pMB1/pBR322/pUC origin of replication
