[The description below was written by a language model from this plasmid's Addgene catalogue record and pLannotate feature annotations shown in this document.]
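Description:
pCRII-TOPO-DrSmg7_F is a 4,498 nt E. coli plasmid carrying a fragment of the zebrafish (Danio rerio) smg7 gene, which encodes a nonsense-mediated mRNA decay effector. The catalogue lists the backbone as unknown, but the name and the annotated features are consistent with a pCRII-TOPO-type PCR-product cloning vector. These features are a ColE1/pUC-type origin for replication in bacteria, an f1 origin for single-stranded DNA production, an ampicillin resistance gene (AmpR, the listed selection), and a neo/nptII kanamycin resistance gene next to a remnant of Tn5 transposase sequence. The record states low copy number, whereas the annotated origin is described as a high-copy type. This discrepancy is not resolved by the record.

The cloning region sits within a lac promoter/operator and lacZα arrangement, which normally allows blue/white screening. It is flanked by convergent SP6 and T7 bacteriophage promoters. The feature table does not annotate the insert, but the unannotated interval between these two promoters is where it presumably lies. According to the depositor's comments, the insert corresponds to only part of the smg7 mRNA reference sequence (roughly a 500-nucleotide stretch), not the full open reading frame.

Although the entry is classed as "bacterial expression", no tags or dedicated protein expression elements are annotated. The opposing phage promoters would permit in vitro transcription of sense or antisense RNA from the fragment, for example as hybridisation probes, but the record does not state this use. The cloning method is not recorded, and the meaning of the "_F" suffix is not explained. The depositor sequence may be theoretical rather than experimentally verified.
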