Addgene plasmid #146280: pCRII-TOPO-DrSmg7_F
Purpose: Bacterial Expression of DrSmg7
Depositing lab: Elisa Izaurralde. Depositing organization: Max Planck Institute for Developmental Biology. Publication: Nonsense-mediated mRNA decay effectors are essential for zebrafish embryonic development and survival. Wittkopp N, Huntzinger E, Weiler C, Saulière J, Schmidt S, Sonawane M, Izaurralde E. Mol Cell Biol. 2009 Jul . 29(13):3517-28. 10.1128/MCB.00177-09 PubMed 19414594.
Backbone
  Vector backbone: Unknown
  Vector type: Bacterial Expression
Growth in bacteria
  Bacterial resistance: Ampicillin, 100 μg/mL
  Growth temperature: 37°C
  Growth strain: DH5alpha
  Copy number: Low Copy
Gene/Insert
  Gene/Insert name: DrSmg7
  Species: D. rerio (zebrafish)
  Entrez Gene: smg7 (a.k.a. fa99h10, wu:fa99h10)
  Cloning method: Unknown
Terms and licenses: Academic/Nonprofit Terms; Industry Terms: Not Available to Industry
Depositor comments: Sequence based on parts of the sequence given by NCBI: NM_001045083.2 (2259.....2784) Plasmids from this collection were made available to the research community and donated after the lab closed. Please note that the sequence provided by the depositing laboratory may be theoretical/predicted or based on Sanger sequencing results. There may be discrepancies between sequencing results obtained by Addgene and the depositor sequence. If an Addgene verified sequence is not available, please contact before placing your order to request that our lab fully sequence the plasmid.
How to cite: pCRII-TOPO-DrSmg7_F was a gift from Elisa Izaurralde (Addgene plasmid # 146280 ; http://n2t.net/addgene:146280 ; RRID:Addgene_146280)
